Addgene plasmid #30173: pGFPHYG2
Depositing lab: Lalita Ramakrishnan. Depositing organization: University of Washington. Publication: Mycobacterium marinum Erp is a virulence determinant required for cell wall integrity and intracellular survival. Cosma CL, Klein K, Kim R, Beery D, Ramakrishnan L. Infect Immun. 2006 Jun . 74(6):3125-33. 10.1128/IAI.02061-05 PubMed 16714540.
Backbone
  Vector backbone: pFPV27
  Backbone manufacturer: Ramakrishnan et al., 2000
  Backbone size w/o insert (bp): 4981
  Vector type: Mycobacteria expression
Growth in bacteria
  Bacterial resistance: Hygromycin, 200 μg/mL
  Growth temperature: 37°C
  Growth strain: DH5alpha
  Copy number: Unknown
Gene/Insert
  Gene/Insert name: Mycobacterium Strong Promoter (MSP)
  Species: M. marinum
  Insert size (bp): 500
  Mutation: GFPmut3 allele has improved brightness.
  Tag / fusion protein: GFP (C terminal on backbone)
  Cloning method: Restriction Enzyme; 5′ cloning site BamHI (unknown if destroyed); 3′ cloning site BamHI (unknown if destroyed)
  Sequencing primers: 5′ pFPV27-Fwd: GAATCGGTGGTTGTGGTGAT; 3′ GFP-R
Terms and licenses: Academic/Nonprofit Terms; Industry Terms: Not Available to Industry
Depositor comments: This plasmid was derived from pMSP12::GFP by interrupting the aph gene (removing a small ~300bp NsiI fragment) and inserting the gene for Hygromycin resistance.
How to cite: pGFPHYG2 was a gift from Lalita Ramakrishnan (Addgene plasmid # 30173 ; http://n2t.net/addgene:30173 ; RRID:Addgene_30173)
