[The description below was written by a language model from this plasmid's Addgene catalogue record and pLannotate feature annotations shown in this document.]
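Description:
pGFPHYG2 is a mycobacterial expression plasmid built on the pFPV27 promoter-probe backbone, designed to make mycobacteria constitutively green fluorescent under hygromycin selection. The sequenced record is 6,472 nt. It is propagated in E. coli through a high-copy ColE1/pUC-type origin. The annotation shows an unannotated stretch of roughly 2 kb between this origin and the cloning region. A shuttle vector of this type would be expected to carry a mycobacterial replicon, but neither the feature table nor the catalogue fields name one, so this is not stated in the record.

The payload is a roughly 500 bp M. marinum fragment called the Mycobacterium Strong Promoter (MSP), cloned at a BamHI site. In the feature table it corresponds to the unannotated interval flanked by pBluescript polylinker remnants, immediately upstream of the backbone's GFPmut3 coding sequence. GFPmut3 is a brighter, rapidly maturing Aequorea victoria GFP variant, and its transcript is terminated by the E. coli rrnB T1 terminator.

According to the depositor, the plasmid derives from pMSP12::GFP. The kanamycin resistance gene (aph) was interrupted by removing a small NsiI fragment of about 300 bp and inserting a hygromycin resistance gene. The annotation agrees with this: two aph(3')-Ia fragments flank a reverse-oriented Streptomyces hygroscopicus hygromycin phosphotransferase gene. A short β-lactamase remnant and a Tn903 transposase fragment lie nearby as nonfunctional cloning scars. Hygromycin is therefore the only listed selection.

The associated work concerns M. marinum virulence and intracellular survival, which fits use of the plasmid for fluorescently labelling mycobacteria. The hygromycin marker would be convenient in strains already carrying kanamycin resistance, although the record does not spell out this rationale.
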