Features (pLannotate 1.2.2; 11 found; start..end, strand, type, name):
    140..417     +  CDS            KanR (fragment): aminoglycoside phosphotransferase; aph(3')-Ia; confers resistance to kanamycin in bacteria or G418 (Geneticin®) in eukaryotes
    433..1425    -  CDS            hyg: KHYB_STRHY - Experimental evidence at protein level: Swiss-Prot protein existence level 1. The aminoglycoside phosphotransferases achieve inactivation of their antibiotic substrates by phosphorylation. From Streptomyces hygroscopicus.
   1537..1617    +  CDS            bla(M) (fragment): β-lactamase lacking the signal sequence; bla(M); allows cytosolic expression of β-lactamase
   1728..1991    +  CDS            KanR (fragment): aminoglycoside phosphotransferase; aph(3')-Ia; confers resistance to kanamycin
   2132..2275    +  CDS            TRA2_ECOLX (fragment): Protein predicted: Swiss-Prot protein existence level 4. Required for transposition of transposon Tn903. From Escherichia coli.
   2322..2910    +  rep_origin     ori: high-copy-number ColE1/pMB1/pBR322/pUC origin of replication
   4953..4977    +  misc_feature   MCS (fragment): pBluescript multiple cloning site
   5505..5575    +  misc_feature   MCS (fragment): pBluescript multiple cloning site
   5613..6326    +  CDS            GFPmut3: GFPmut3 is a basic (constitutively fluorescent) green fluorescent protein published in 1996, derived from Aequorea victoria. It is reported to be a very rapidly-maturing weak dimer.
   6337..6357    +  misc_feature   MCS (fragment): pUC18/19 multiple cloning site
   6404..6450    +  terminator     rrnB T1 terminator: transcription terminator T1 from the E. coli rrnB gene
>Addgene plasmid #30173 | pGFPHYG2 | addgene full sequence | sequence record 461629 | Addgene NGS Result
GCTAGCCACCTGACGTCGGGGGGGGGGGGAAAGCCACGTTGTGTCTCAAAATCTCTGATGTTACATTGCA
CAAGATAAAAATATATCATCATGAACAATAAAACTGTCTGCTTACATAAACAGTAATACAAGGGGTGTTA
TGAGCCATATTCAACGGGAAACGTCTTGCTCGAGGCCGCGATTAAATTCCAACATGGATGCTGATTTATA
TGGGTATAAATGGGCTCGCGATAATGTCGGGCAATCAGGTGCGACAATCTATCGCTTGTATGGGAAGCCC
CATGCGCCAGAGTTGTTTCTGAAACATGGCAAAGGTAGCGTTGCCAATGATGTTACAGATGAGATGGTCA
GACTAAACTGGCTGACGGAATTTATGCCTCTTCCGACCATCAAGCATTTTATCCGTACTCCTGATGACTA
GAGGGGGCGTCAGGCGCCGGGGGCGGTGTCCGGCGGCCCCCAGAGGAACTGCGCCAGTTCCTCCGGATCG
GTGAAGCCGGAGAGATCCAGCGGGGTCTCCTCGAACACCTCGAAGTCGTGCAGGAAGGTGAAGGCGAGCA
GTTCGCGGGCGAAGTCCTCGGTCCGCTTCCACTGCGCCCCGTCGAGCAGCGCGGCCAGGATCTCGCGGTC
GCCCCGGAAGGCGTTGAGATGCAGTTGCACCAGGCTGTAGCGGGAGTCTCCCGCATAGACGTCGGTGAAG
TCGACGATCCCGGTGACCTCGGTCGCGGCCAGGTCCACGAAGATGTTGGTCCCGTGCAGGTCGCCGTGGA
CGAACCGGGGTTCGCGGCCGGCCAGCAGCGTGTCCACGTCCGGCAGCCAGTCCTCCAGGCGGTCCAGCAG
CCGGGGCGAGAGGTAGCCCCACCCGCGGTGGTCCTCGACGGTCGCCGCGCGGCGTTCCCGCAGCAGTTCC
GGGAAGACCTCGGAATGGGGGGTGAGCACGGTGTTCCCGGTCAGCGGCACCCTGTGCAGCCGGCCGAGCA
CCCGGCCGAGTTCGCGGGCCAGGGCGAGCAGCGCGTTCCGGTCGGTCGTGCCGTCCATCGCGGACCGCCA
GGTGGTGCCGGTCATCCGGCTCATCACCAGGTAGGGCCACGGCCAGGCTCCGGTGCCGGGCCGCAGCTCG
CCGCGGCCGAGGAGGCGGGGCACCGGCACCGGGGCGTCCGCCAGGACCGCGTACGCCTCCGACTCCGACG
CGAGGCTCTCCGGACCGCACCAGTGCTCGCCGAACAGCTTGATCACCGGGCCGGGCTCGCCGACCAGTAC
GGGGTTGGTGCTCTCGCCGGGCACCCGCAGCACCGGCGGCACCGGCAGCCCGAGCTCCTCCAGGGCTCGG
CGGGCCAGCGGCTCCCAGAATTCCTGGTCGTTCCGCAGGCTCGCGTAGGAATCATCCGAATCAATACGGT
CGAGAAGTAACAGGGATTCTTGTGTCACAGCGGACCTCTATTCACAGGGTACGGGCCGGCTTAATTCCGC
ACGGCCGGTCGCGACACGGCCTGTCCGCACCGCGGATCAGGCGTTGACGATGACGGGCTGGTCGGCCACG
TCGGGGAGTCAGGCAACTATGGATGAACGAAATAGACAGATCGCTGAGATAGGTGCCTCACTGATTAAGC
ATTGGTAACTGTCAGACCAAGTTTACTCATATATACTTTAGATTGATTTAAAACTTCATTTTTAATTTAA
AAGGATCTAGGTGAAGATCCTTTTTGATAATCTCATGCTCTAGTAATCTTTTGCCATTCTCACCGGATTC
AGTCGTCACTCATGGTGATTTCTCACTTGATAACCTTATTTTTGACGAGGGGAAATTAATAGGTTGTATT
GATGTTGGACGAGTCGGAATCGCAGACCGATACCAGGATCTTGCCATCCTATGGAACTGCCTCGGTGAGT
TTTCTCCTTCATTACAGAAACGGCTTTTTCAAAAATATGGTATTGATAATCCTGATATGAATAAATTGCA
GTTTCATTTGATGCTCGATGAGTTTTTCTAATCAGAATTGGTTAATTGGTTGTAACACTGGCAGAGCATT
ACGCTGACTTGACGGGACGGCGGCTTTGTTGAATAAATCGAACTTTTGCTGAGTTGAAGGATCAGATCAC
GCATCTTCCCGACAACGCAGACCGTTCCGTGGCAAAGCAAAAGTTCAAAATCACCAACTGGTCCACCTAC
AACAAAGCTCTCACCAACCGTGGCTCCCTCACTTTCTGGCTGGATGATGGGGCGATTCAGGCCTGGTATG
AGTCAGCAACACCTTCTTCACGAGGCAGACCTCACTAGTTCCATGAGCGTCAGACCCCGTAGAAAAGATC
AAAGGATCTTCTTGAGATCCTTTTTTTCTGCGCGTAATCTGCTGCTTGCAAACAAAAAAACCACCGCTAC
CAGCGGTGGTTTGTTTGCCGGATCAAGAGCTACCAACTCTTTTTCCGAAGGTAACTGGCTTCAGCAGAGC
GCAGATACCAAATACTGTCCTTCTAGTGTAGCCGTAGTTAGGCCACCACTTCAAGAACTCTGTAGCACCG
CCTACATACCTCGCTCTGCTAATCCTGTTACCAGTGGCTGCTGCCAGTGGCGATAAGTCGTGTCTTACCG
GGTTGGACTCAAGACGATAGTTACCGGATAAGGCGCAGCGGTCGGGCTGAACGGGGGGTTCGTGCACACA
GCCCAGCTTGGAGCGAACGACCTACACCGAACTGAGATACCTACAGCGTGAGCTATGAGAAAGCGCCACG
CTTCCCGAGGGGAGAAAGGCGGACAGGTATCCGGTAAGCGGCAGGGTCGGAACAGGAGAGCGCACGAGGG
AGCTTCCAGGGGGAAACGCCTGGTATCTTTATAGTCCTGTCGGGTTTCGCCACCTCTGACTTGAGCGTCG
ATTTTTGTGATGCTCGTCAGGGGGGCGGAGCCTATGGAAAAACGCCAGCAACGCGGCCTTTTTACGGTTC
CTGGCCTTTTGCTGGCCTTTTGCTCACATGTTCTTTCCTGCGTTATCCCCTGATTCTGTGGATAACCGTA
TTACCGCCTTTGAGTGAGCTGATACCGCTCGCCGCAGCCGAACGACCGAGCGCAACGCGTGAGCCCACCA
GCTCCGTAAGTTCGGGCGCTGTGTGGCTCGTACCCGCGCATTCAGGCGGCAGGGGGTCTAACGGGTCTAA
GGCGGCGTGTACGGCCGCCACAGCGGCTCTCAGCGGCCCGGAAACGTCCTCGAAACGACGCATGTGTTCC
TCCTGGTTGGTACAGGTGGTTGGGGGTGCTCGGCTGTCGCTGGTGTTCCACCACCAGGGCTCGACGGGAG
AGCGGGGGAGTGTGCAGTTGTGGGGTGGCCCCTCAGCGAAATATCTGACTTGGAGCTCGTGTCGGACCAT
ACACCGGTGATTAATCGTGGTCTACTACCAAGCGTGAGCCACGTCGCCGACGAATTTGAGCAGCTCTGGC
TGCCGTACTGGCCGCTGGCAAGCGACGATCTGCTCGAGGGGATCTACCGCCAAAGCCGCGCGTCGGCCCT
AGGCCGCCGGTACATCGAGGCGAACCCAACAGCGCTGGCAAACCTGCTGGTCGTGGACGTAGACCATCCA
GACGCAGCGCTCCGAGCGCTCAGCGCCCGGGGGTCCCATCCGCTGCCCAACGCGATCGTGGGCAATCGCG
CCAACGGCCACGCACACGCAGTGTGGGCACTCAACGCCCCTGTTCCACGCACCGAATACGCGCGGCGTAA
GCCGCTCGCATACATGGCGGCGTGCGCCGAAGGCCTTCGGCGCGCCGTCGATGGCGACCGCAGTTACTCA
GGCCTCATGACCAAAAACCCCGGCCACATCGCCTGGGAAACGGAATGGCTCCACTCAGATCTCTACACAC
TCAGCCACATCGAGGCCGAGCTCGGCGCGAACATGCCACCGCCGCGCTGGCGTCAGCAGACCACGTACAA
AGCGGCTCCGACGCCGCTAGGGCGGAATTGCGCACTGTTCGATTCCGTCAGGTTGTGGGCCTATCGTCCC
GCCCTCATGCGGATCTACCTGCCGACCCGGAACGTGGACGGACTCGGCCGCGCGATCTATGCCGAGTGCC
ACGCGCGAAACGCCGAATTTCCGTGCAACGACGTGTGTCCCGGACCGCTACCGGACAGCGAGGTCCGCGC
CATCGCCAACAGCATTTGGCGTTGGATCACAACCAAGTCGCGCATTTGGGCGGACGGGATCGTGGTCTAC
GAGGCCACACTCAGTGCGCGCCAGTCGGCCATCTCGCGGAAGGGCGCAGCAGCGCGCACGGCGGCGAGCA
CAGTTGCGCGGCGCGCAAAGTCCGCGTCAGCCATGGAGGCATTGCTATGAGCGACGGCTACAGCGACGGC
TACAACCGGCAGCCGACTGTCCGCAAAAAGCGGCGCGTGACCGCCGCCGAAGGCGCTCGAATCACCGGAC
TATCCGAACGCCACGTCGTCCGGCTCGTGGCGCAGGAACGCAGCGAGTGGCTCGCCGAGCAGGCTGCACG
CCGCGAACGCATCCGCGCCTATCACGACGACGAGGGCCACTCTTGGCCGCAAACGGCCAAACATTTCGGG
CTGCATCTGGACACCGTTAAGCGACTCGGCTATCGGGCGAGGAAAGAGCGTGCGGCAGAACAGGAAGCGG
CTCAAAAGGCCCACAACGAAGCCGACAATCCACCGCTGTTCTAACGCAATTGGGGAGCGGGTGTCGCGGG
GGTTCCGTGGGGGGTTCCGTTGCAACGGGTCGGACAGGTAAAAGTCCTGGTAGACGCTAGTTTTCTGGTT
TGGGCCATGCCTGTCTCGTTGCGTGTTTCGTTGCGCCCGTTTTGAATACCAGCCAGACGAGACGGGGTTC
TACGAATCTTGGTCGATACCAAGCCATTTCCGCTGAATATCGGGGAGCTCACCGCCAGAATCGGTGGTTG
TGGTGATGTACGTGGCGAACTCCGTTGTAGTGCCTGTGGTGGCATCCGTGGCGCGGCCGCTCTAGAACTA
GTGGATCTGACCCGCTCCACAACCGCTGAGCAGGGTGGCAGTCAGAGCGACCAGGCCGACCGATACGAGG
CGGATTTTGAACAGGTTCACTCGAAGCCTCCCGCTGGGTTCGGAGCATCGTCGATCACATGACGGCGTGC
TGACACCGATTCGACTATGCACAGTAGTAGGTAGCCGCCGCGGACGGTAGCGCAGGCGGCCTCGGCGCCG
TCGTGGCGTCGCGATGGTTGGCGCCAGACCCGCCTGATCGGCGTCCCGACCAGGGCCGCCGGGGTGGTGA
GCCTCGGCTTGGTCCAGCCGTAGTGAGACGGGATGTCTTCCCGGTTGTCGGGTTTGGGTGGGCGGTCACA
TGTTCGCTGGCTGTGGGCGTGTCGGGGGTCGTCGAAGCGGCCGCGAACAGGGCTGGACGATGCACGTCTT
GCACCTCCTGTCAACCCCCAATGTTGAGCCGCGATGCCCCTGACCTGCACCGTTGGACCGCAGTCGTTAG
GGGGGCGTGTTAGCATGGAGTGACGAAAGGGGCCTAAATCAGATGATCCCCCGGGCTGCAGGAATTCGAT
ATCAAGCTTATCGATACCGTCGACCTCGAGGGGGGGCCCGGTACCAGATCTTTAAATCTAGATTTAAGAA
GGAGATATACATATGAGTAAAGGAGAAGAACTTTTCACTGGAGTTGTCCCAATTCTTGTTGAATTAGATG
GTGATGTTAATGGGCACAAATTTTCTGTCAGTGGAGAGGGTGAAGGTGATGCAACATACGGAAAACTTAC
CCTTAAATTTATTTGCACTACTGGAAAACTACCTGTTCCATGGCCAACACTTGTCACTACTTTCGGTTAT
GGTGTTCAATGCTTTGCGAGATACCCAGATCATATGAAACAGCATGACTTTTTCAAGAGTGCCATGCCCG
AAGGTTATGTACAGGAAAGAACTATATTTTTCAAAGATGACGGGAACTACAAGACACGTGCTGAAGTCAA
GTTTGAAGGTGATACCCTTGTTAATAGAATCGAGTTAAAAGGTATTGATTTTAAAGAAGATGGAAACATT
CTTGGACACAAATTGGAATACAACTATAACTCACACAATGTATACATCATGGCAGACAAACAAAAGAATG
GAATCAAAGTTAACTTCAAAATTAGACACAACATTGAAGATGGAAGCGTTCAACTAGCAGACCATTATCA
ACAAAATACTCCAATTGGCGATGGCCCTGTCCTTTTACCAGACAACCATTACCTGTCCACACAATCTGCC
CTTTCGAAAGATCCCAACGAAAAGAGAGACCACATGGTCCTTCTTGAGTTTGTAACAGCTGCTGGGATTA
CACATGGCATGGATGAACTATACAAATAAATGTCCAGACCTGCAGGCATGCAAGCTTATCGATGTCGACG
TAGTTAACTAGCGTACGATCGACTGCCAGGCATCAAATAAAACGAAAGGCTCAGTCGAAAGACTGGGCCT
TTCGTTTTATGCCATCATGGCCGCGGTGATCA
