>Addgene plasmid #30173 | pGFPHYG2 | addgene partial sequence | sequence record 35211 | 30173 with EXFP-R
CATGGCACTCTTGAAAAAGTCATGCTGTTTCATATGATCTGGGTATCTCGCAAAGCATTGAACACCATAA
CCGAAAGTAGTGACAAGTGTTGGCCATGGAACAGGTAGTTTTCCAGTAGTGCAAATAAATTTAAGGGTAA
GTTTTCCGTATGTTGCATCACCTTCACCCTCTCCACTGACAGAAAATTTGTGCCCATTAACATCACCATC
TAATTCAACAAGAATTGGGACAACTCCAGTGAAAAGTTCTTCTCCTTTACTCATATGTATATCTCCTTCT
TAAATCTAGATTTAAAGATCTGGTACCGGGCCCCCCCTCGAGGTCGACGGTATCGATAAGCTTGATATCG
AATTCCTGCAGCCCGGGGGATCATCTGATTTAGGCCCCTTTCGTCACTCCATGCTAACACGCCCCCCTAA
CGACTGCGGTCCAACGGTGCAGGTCAGGGGCATCGCGGCTCAACATTGGGGGTTGACAGGAGGTGCAAGA
CGTGCATCGTCCAGCCCTGTTCGCGGCCGCTTCGACGACCCCCGACACGCCCACAGCCAGCGAACATGTG
ACCGCCCACCCAAACCCGACAACCGGGAAGACATCCCGTCTCACTACGGCTGGACCAAGCCGAGGCTCAC
CACCCCGGCGGCCCTGGTCGGGACGCCGATCAGGCGGGTCTGGCGCCAACCATCGCGACGCCACGACGGC
GCCGAGGCCGCCTGCGCTACCGTCCGCGGCGGCTACCTACTACTGTGCATAGTCGAATCGGTGTCAGCAC
GCCGTCA
